>Addgene plasmid #227825 | pBOBI C-GFP PDZD8 T527A | addgene full sequence | sequence record 477306 | Addgene NGS Result
GACGGATCGGGAGATCTCCCGATCCCCTATGGTGCACTCTCAGTACAATCTGCTCTGATGCCGCATAGTT
AAGCCAGTATCTGCTCCCTGCTTGTGTGTTGGAGGTCGCTGAGTAGTGCGCGAGCAAAATTTAAGCTACA
ACAAGGCAAGGCTTGACCGACAATTGCATGAAGAATCTGCTTAGGGTTAGGCGTTTTGCGCTGCTTCGCG
ATGTACGGGCCAGATATACGCGTTGACATTGATTATTGACTAGTTATTAATAGTAATCAATTACGGGGTC
ATTAGTTCATAGCCCATATATGGAGTTCCGCGTTACATAACTTACGGTAAATGGCCCGCCTGGCTGACCG
CCCAACGACCCCCGCCCATTGACGTCAATAATGACGTATGTTCCCATAGTAACGCCAATAGGGACTTTCC
ATTGACGTCAATGGGTGGAGTATTTACGGTAAACTGCCCACTTGGCAGTACATCAAGTGTATCATATGCC
AAGTACGCCCCCTATTGACGTCAATGACGGTAAATGGCCCGCCTGGCATTATGCCCAGTACATGACCTTA
TGGGACTTTCCTACTTGGCAGTACATCTACGTATTAGTCATCGCTATTACCATGGTGATGCGGTTTTGGC
AGTACATCAATGGGCGTGGATAGCGGTTTGACTCACGGGGATTTCCAAGTCTCCACCCCATTGACGTCAA
TGGGAGTTTGTTTTGGCACCAAAATCAACGGGACTTTCCAAAATGTCGTAACAACTCCGCCCCATTGACG
CAAATGGGCGGTAGGCGTGTACGGTGGGAGGTCTATATAAGCAGCGCGTTTTGCCTGTACTGGGTCTCTC
TGGTTAGACCAGATCTGAGCCTGGGAGCTCTCTGGCTAACTAGGGAACCCACTGCTTAAGCCTCAATAAA
GCTTGCCTTGAGTGCTTCAAGTAGTGTGTGCCCGTCTGTTGTGTGACTCTGGTAACTAGAGATCCCTCAG
ACCCTTTTAGTCAGTGTGGAAAATCTCTAGCAGTGGCGCCCGAACAGGGACTTGAAAGCGAAAGGGAAAC
CAGAGGAGCTCTCTCGACGCAGGACTCGGCTTGCTGAAGCGCGCACGGCAAGAGGCGAGGGGCGGCGACT
GGTGAGTACGCCAAAAATTTTGACTAGCGGAGGCTAGAAGGAGAGAGATGGGTGCGAGAGCGTCAGTATT
AAGCGGGGGAGAATTAGATCGCGATGGGAAAAAATTCGGTTAAGGCCAGGGGGAAAGAAAAAATATAAAT
TAAAACATATAGTATGGGCAAGCAGGGAGCTAGAACGATTCGCAGTTAATCCTGGCCTGTTAGAAACATC
AGAAGGCTGTAGACAAATACTGGGACAGCTACAACCATCCCTTCAGACAGGATCAGAAGAACTTAGATCA
TTATATAATACAGTAGCAACCCTCTATTGTGTGCATCAAAGGATAGAGATAAAAGACACCAAGGAAGCTT
TAGACAAGATAGAGGAAGAGCAAAACAAAAGTAAGACCACCGCACAGCAAGCGGCCGCTGATCTTCAGAC
CTGGAGGAGGAGATATGAGGGACAATTGGAGAAGTGAATTATATAAATATAAAGTAGTAAAAATTGAACC
ATTAGGAGTAGCACCCACCAAGGCAAAGAGAAGAGTGGTGCAGAGAGAAAAAAGAGCAGTGGGAATAGGA
GCTTTGTTCCTTGGGTTCTTGGGAGCAGCAGGAAGCACTATGGGCGCAGCGTCAATGACGCTGACGGTAC
AGGCCAGACAATTATTGTCTGGTATAGTGCAGCAGCAGAACAATTTGCTGAGGGCTATTGAGGCGCAACA
GCATCTGTTGCAACTCACAGTCTGGGGCATCAAGCAGCTCCAGGCAAGAATCCTGGCTGTGGAAAGATAC
CTAAAGGATCAACAGCTCCTGGGGATTTGGGGTTGCTCTGGAAAACTCATTTGCACCACTGCTGTGCCTT
GGAATGCTAGTTGGAGTAATAAATCTCTGGAACAGATTTGGAATCACACGACCTGGATGGAGTGGGACAG
AGAAATTAACAATTACACAAGCTTAATACACTCCTTAATTGAAGAATCGCAAAACCAGCAAGAAAAGAAT
GAACAAGAATTATTGGAATTAGATAAATGGGCAAGTTTGTGGAATTGGTTTAACATAACAAATTGGCTGT
GGTATATAAAATTATTCATAATGATAGTAGGAGGCTTGGTAGGTTTAAGAATAGTTTTTGCTGTACTTTC
TATAGTGAATAGAGTTAGGCAGGGATATTCACCATTATCGTTTCAGACCCACCTCCCAACCCCGAGGGGA
CCCGACAGGCCCGAAGGAATAGAAGAAGAAGGTGGAGAGAGAGACAGAGACAGATCCATTCGATTAGTGA
ACGGATCAACTTTTAAAAGAAAAGGGGGGATTGGGGGGTACAGTGCAGGGGAAAGAATAGTAGACATAAT
AGCAACAGACATACAAACTAAAGAATTACAAAAACAAATTACAAAATTCAAAATTTTATCGATAAGCTTG
GGAGTTCCGCGTTACATAACTTACGGTAAATGGCCCGCCTGGCTGACCGCCCAACGACCCCCGCCCATTG
ACGTCAATAATGACGTATGTTCCCATAGTAACGCCAATAGGGACTTTCCATTGACGTCAATGGGTGGAGT
ATTTACGGTAAACTGCCCACTTGGCAGTACATCAAGTGTATCATATGCCAAGTACGCCCCCTATTGACGT
CAATGACGGTAAATGGCCCGCCTGGCATTATGCCCAGTACATGACCTTATGGGACTTTCCTACTTGGCAG
TACATCTACGTATTAGTCATCGCTATTACCATGGTGATGCGGTTTTGGCAGTACATCAATGGGCGTGGAT
AGCGGTTTGACTCACGGGGATTTCCAAGTCTCCACCCCATTGACGTCAATGGGAGTTTGTTTTGGCACCA
AAATCAACGGGACTTTCCAAAATGTCGTAACAACTCCGCCCCATTGACGCAAATGGGCGGTAGGCGTGTA
CGGTGGGAGGTCTATATAAGCAGAGCTCGTTTAGTGAACCGTCAGATCGCCTGGAGACGCCATCCACGCT
GTTTTGACCTCCATAGAAGACACCGACTGAGCTCCTTAAGGTTAACTCTAGAGAATTCGGATCCATGGGG
CTGCTGCTCATGATCCTGGCGTCGGCCGTGCTGGGTTCCTTCCTCACGCTCCTCGCCCAGTTCTTCCTGC
TGTACCGCAGACAGCCCGAGCCGCCGGCGGACGAGGCCGCCCGCGCGGGCGAGGGCTTCCGCTACATCAA
GCCAGTGCCGGGCCTGCTCCTAAGGGAGTACCTTTATGGCGGCGGCCGGGATGAGGAGCCCTCCGGAGCG
GCCCCTGAGGGCGGCGCGACCCCCACCGCGGCCCCCGAGACCCCCGCCCCGCCGACGCGGGAGACTTGCT
ACTTCCTCAACGCCACCATCCTATTCCTGTTCCGGGAGTTGCGGGACACCGCGCTGACCCGCCGCTGGGT
CACCAAGAAGATCAAGGTGGAGTTCGAGGAGCTGCTGCAGACCAAGACGGCCGGGCGCCTGCTGGAGGGG
CTGAGCCTGCGGGACGTGTTCCTGGGCGAGACGGTGCCCTTCATCAAGACCATCCGGCTCGTGCGGCCAG
TCGTGCCCTCGGCCACCGGGGAGCCCGATGGCCCTGAAGGGGAGGCGCTGCCCGCCGCCTGCCCCGAGGA
GCTGGCCTTCGAGGCGGAGGTGGAGTACAACGGGGGCTTCCACCTGGCCATCGACGTGGACCTGGTCTTC
GGCAAGTCCGCCTACTTGTTTGTCAAGCTGTCCCGCGTGGTGGGAAGGCTGCGCTTGGTCTTTACGCGCG
TGCCCTTCACCCACTGGTTCTTCTCCTTCGTGGAAGACCCGCTGATCGACTTCGAGGTGCGCTCCCAGTT
TGAAGGGCGGCCCATGCCCCAGCTCACCTCCATCATCGTCAACCAGCTCAAGAAGATCATCAAGCGCAAG
CACACCCTACCGAATTACAAGATCAGGTTTAAGCCGTTTTTTCCATACCAGACCTTGCAAGGATTTGAAG
AAGATGAAGAGCATATCCATATACAACAATGGGCACTTACTGAAGGCCGTCTTAAAGTTACGTTGTTAGA
ATGTAGCAGGTTACTCATTTTTGGATCCTATGACAGAGAGGCAAATGTTCATTGTACACTTGAGTTAAGC
AGTAGTGTTTGGGAAGAAAAACAGAGGAGTTCTATTAAGACGGTTGAATTAATAAAAGGAAATTTACAAA
GTGTTGGACTTACACTTCGTCTTGTCCAGTCAACTGATGGGTATGCTGGGCACGTCATCATTGAAACTGT
GGCTCCAAACTCGCCTGCTGCAATTGCAGATCTTCAGCGGGGAGATCGACTTATCGCCATTGGAGGTGTG
AAAATCACATCAACACTGCAAGTGTTGAAGCTTATCAAGCAGGCTGGTGACCGAGTCCTGGTGTACTATG
AAAGGCCTGTTGGCCAGAGTAATCAAGGTGCAGTGCTGCAAGATAACTTTGGCCAGTTGGAAGAAAACTT
TTTGTCAAGCTCATGCCAATCGGGTTATGAAGAGGAAGCTGCCGGGTTGACAGTAGATACTGAAAGTAGA
GAGCTGGATTCTGAATTTGAAGACTTGGCAAGTGATGTCAGAGCACAAAATGAGTTCAAAGATGAGGCAC
AATCATTAAGTCATAGTCCCAAACGTGTTCCAGCAACACTTTCTATTAAACCCCTTGGAGCTATATCACC
AGTTTTAAACCGTAAATTAGCTGTAGGAAGTCACCCACTACCACCGAAAATTCAGTCCAAAGATGGAAAT
AAACCTCCACCCCTAAAAACTTCTGAGATAACAGACCCAGCACAAGTGTCAAAACCAACCCAAGGATCTG
CTTTCAAACCACCTGTGCCACCACGACCACAAGCGAAAGTTCCTTTGCCTTCCGCCGATGCTCCAAATCA
GGCAGAACCAGATGTTCTCGTTGAAAAGCCAGAGAAGGTGGTGCCACCTCCTCTTGTAGATAAATCTGCT
GAAAAGCAAGCAAAAAATGTGGATGCCATAGACGATGCAGCTGCACCTAAGCAATTTTTAGCAAAGCAAG
AAGTGGCCAAAGATGTCACTTCAGAAACTTCCTGCCCTACTAAGGACAGTTCGGACGACCGTCAAACATG
GGAATCATCAGAAATTCTTTATCGTAATAAGCTAGGAAAATGGACAAGAACCAGAGCATCCTGTTTGTTT
GACATAGAAGCCTGTCACAGGTACTTAAACATTGCATTGTGGTGCAGGGATCCTTTCAAGTTGGGAGGTC
TCATCTGTTTGGGGCATGTTAGTTTAAAACTTGAAGATGTGGCTTTAGGATGCCTAGCTACATCAAACAC
GGAATACCTTTCCAAATTGAGACTGGAAGCCCCCTCACCTAAGGCTATAGTCACTAGAACCGCACTACGC
AATCTGAGTATGCAAAAGGGATTCAATGACAAATTTTGCTATGGTGACATTACTATTCACTTCAAATATT
TGAAAGAAGGAGAATCAGACCACCATGTAGTTACTAACGTAGAAAAAGAAAAAGAACCCCATTTGGTTGA
AGAAGTTTCTGTTCTCCCTAAAGAGGAGCAATTTGTTGGACAGATGGGTTTAACAGAAAACAAACACAGT
TTTCAGGATACTCAGTTCCAGAACCCAACATGGTGTGACTACTGTAAGAAAAAAGTTTGGACTAAAGCAG
CTTCCCAGTGTATGTTTTGTGCTTATGTTTGCCATAAAAAATGTCAAGAAAAGTGTCTAGCTGAGACTTC
TGTTTGTGGAGCAACTGATAGGCGAATAGACAGGACACTGAAAAACCTTAGGCTGGAAGGACAGGAAACC
CTCTTAGGCCTGCCTCCTCGTGTTGATGCTGAAGCTAGCAAGTCAGTCAATAAAACAACAGGTTTGACAA
GGCATATTATCAATACTAGTTCTCGTTTATTAAATTTGCGTCAAGTCTCTAAAACTCGCCTTTCTGAACC
AGGAACCGATCTCGTAGAACCTTCACCAAAACACACACCCAACACGTCAGACAACGAAGGCAGTGACACG
GAGGTCTGTGGTCCAAACAGTCCTTCTAAACGGGGAAACAGCACAGGAATAAAGTTAGTGAGAAAAGAGG
GTGGTCTGGATGACAGTGTTTTCATTGCAGTTAAAGAAATTGGTCGTGATCTGTACAGGGGCTTGCCTAC
AGAGGAAAGGATCCAGAAACTAGAGTTCATGTTGGATAAGCTACAGAATGAAATTGATCAGGAGTTGGAA
CACAATAATTCCCTTGTTAGAGAAGAAAAAGAGACAACTGATACAAGGAAAAAATCACTTCTTTCTGCTG
CCTTAGCTAAATCAGGTGAAAGGCTACAAGCTCTAACACTTCTTATGATTCACTACAGAGCAGGCATTGA
AGATATAGAAACTTTAGAAAGTCTGTCTTTAGACCAGCACTCCAAAAAAATAAGCAAGTACACAGATGAT
ACAGAAGAAGACCTTGATAATGAAATAAGCCAACTAATAGACTCTCAGCCATTCAGCAGCATATCAGATG
ACTTATTTGGCCCATCCGAGTCTGTGATGGTGAGCAAGGGCGAGGAGCTGTTCACCGGGGTGGTGCCCAT
CCTGGTCGAGCTGGACGGCGACGTAAACGGCCACAAGTTCAGCGTGTCCGGCGAGGGCGAGGGCGATGCC
ACCTACGGCAAGCTGACCCTGAAGTTCATCTGCACCACCGGCAAGCTGCCCGTGCCCTGGCCCACCCTCG
TGACCACCCTGACCTACGGCGTGCAGTGCTTCAGCCGCTACCCCGACCACATGAAGCAGCACGACTTCTT
CAAGTCCGCCATGCCCGAAGGCTACGTCCAGGAGCGCACCATCTTCTTCAAGGACGACGGCAACTACAAG
ACCCGCGCCGAGGTGAAGTTCGAGGGCGACACCCTGGTGAACCGCATCGAGCTGAAGGGCATCGACTTCA
AGGAGGACGGCAACATCCTGGGGCACAAGCTGGAGTACAACTACAACAGCCACAACGTCTATATCATGGC
CGACAAGCAGAAGAACGGCATCAAGGTGAACTTCAAGATCCGCCACAACATCGAGGACGGCAGCGTGCAG
CTCGCCGACCACTACCAGCAGAACACCCCCATCGGCGACGGCCCCGTGCTGCTGCCCGACAACCACTACC
TGAGCACCCAGTCCGCCCTGAGCAAAGACCCCAACGAGAAGCGCGATCACATGGTCCTGCTGGAGTTCGT
GACCGCCGCCGGGATCACTCTCGGCATGGACGAGCTGTACAAGCTCGAGCCATGGAAGCTTGATATCTAA
CTGACTGAACCGGTGGTACCGAGGAATTAATTCGCTGTCTGCGAGGGCCAGCTGTTGGGGTGAGTACTCC
CTCTCAAAAGCGGGCATGACTTCTGCGCTAAGATTGTCAGTTTCCAAAAACGAGGAGGATTTGATATTCA
CCTGGCCCGCGGTGATGCCTTTGAGGGTGGCCGCGTCCATCTGGTCAGAAAAGACAATCTTTTTGTTGTC
AAGCTTGAGGTGTGGCAGGCTTGAGATCTGGCCATACACTTGAGTGACAATGACATCCACTTTGCCTTTC
TCTCCACAGGTGTCCACTCCCAGGTCCAACTGCAGGTCGAGCATGCATCTAGGGCGGCCAATTCCGCCGA
TCCTGGAAAAACATGGAGCAATCACAAGTAGCAATACAGCAGCTACCAATGCTGATTGTGCCTGGCTAGA
AGCACAAGAGGAGGAGGAGGTGGGTTTTCCAGTCACACCTCAGACAATCAACCTCTGGATTACAAAATTT
GTGAAAGATTGACTGGTATTCTTAACTATGTTGCTCCTTTTACGCTATGTGGATACGCTGCTTTAATGCC
TTTGTATCATGCTATTGCTTCCCGTATGGCTTTCATTTTCTCCTCCTTGTATAAATCCTGGTTGCTGTCT
CTTTATGAGGAGTTGTGGCCCGTTGTCAGGCAACGTGGCGTGGTGTGCACTGTGTTTGCTGACGCAACCC
CCACTGGTTGGGGCATTGCCACCACCTGTCAGCTCCTTTCCGGGACTTTCGCTTTCCCCCTCCCTATTGC
CACGGCGGAACTCATCGCCGCCTGCCTTGCCCGCTGCTGGACAGGGGCTCGGCTGTTGGGCACTGACAAT
TCCGTGGTGTTGTCGGGGAAGCTGACGTCCTTTCCATGGCTGCTCGCCTGTGTTGCCACCTGGATTCTGC
GCGGGACGTCCTTCTGCTACGTCCCTTCGGCCCTCAATCCAGCGGACCTTCCTTCCCGCGGCCTGCTGCC
GGCTCTGCGGCCTCTTCCGCGTCTTCGCCTTCGCCCTCAGACGAGTCGGATCTCCCTTTGGGCCGCCTCC
CCGCCTGGAATTCGAGCTCGGTACCTTTAAGACCAATGACTTACAAGGCAGCTGTAGATCTTAGCCACTT
TTTAAAAGAAAAGGGGGGACTGGAAGGGCTAATTCACTCCCAACGAAGACAAGATATCCTTGATCTGTGG
ATCTACCACACACAAGGCTACTTCCCTGATTGGCAGAACTACACACCAGGGCCAGGGATCAGATATCCAC
TGACCTTTGGATGGTGCTACAAGCTAGTACCAGTTGAGCAAGAGAAGGTAGAAGAAGCCAATGAAGGAGA
GAACACCCGCTTGTTACACCCTGTGAGCCTGCATGGGATGGATGACCCGGAGAGAGAAGTATTAGAGTGG
AGGTTTGACAGCCGCCTAGCATTTCATCACATGGCCCGAGAGCTGCATCCGGACTGTACTGGGTCTCTCT
GGTTAGACCAGATCTGAGCCTGGGAGCTCTCTGGCTAACTAGGGAACCCACTGCTTAAGCCTCAATAAAG
CTTGCCTTGAGTGCTTCAAGTAGTGTGTGCCCGTCTGTTGTGTGACTCTGGTAACTAGAGATCCCTCAGA
CCCTTTTAGTCAGTGTGGAAAATCTCTAGCAGGGCCGCTTTAAACCCGCTGATCAGCCTCGACTGTGCCT
TCTAGTTGCCAGCCATCTGTTGTTTGCCCCTCCCCCGTGCCTTCCTTGACCCTGGAAGGTGCCACTCCCA
CTGTCCTTTCCTAATAAAATGAGGAAATTGCATCGCATTGTCTGAGTAGGTGTCATTCTATTCTGGGGGG
TGGGGTGGGGCAGGACAGCAAGGGGGAGGATTGGGAAGACAATAGCAGGCATGCTGGGGATGCGGTGGGC
TCTATGGCTTCTGAGGCGGAAAGAACCAGCTGGGGCTCTAGGGGGTATCCCC
[124 nt withheld, positions 9293-9416]
C
[91 nt withheld, positions 9418-9508]
A
[49 nt withheld, positions 9510-9558]
CCTTTGACGTTGGAGTCCACGTTCTTT
[37 nt withheld, positions 9586-9622]
ACCCTATCTCGGTCTATTCTTTTGATTTATAAGGGATTTTGCCGATTTCGGCCTATTGGTTAAAAAATGA
GCTGATTTAACAAAAATTTAACGCGAATTAATTCTGTGGAATGTGTGTCAGTTAGGGTGTGGAAAGTCCC
CAGGCTCCCCAGCAGGCAGAAGTATGCAAAGCATGCATCTCAATTAGTCAGCAACCATAGTCCCGCCCCT
AACTCCGCCCATCCCGCCCCTAACTCCGCCCAGTTCCGCCCATTCTCCGCCCCATGGCTGACTAATTTTT
TTTATTTATGCAGAGGCCGAGGCCGCCTCTGCCTCTGAGCTATTCCAGAAGTAGTGAGGAGGCTTTTTTG
GAGGCCTAGGCTTTTGCAAAAAGCTCCCGGGAGCTTGTATATCCATTTTCGGATCTGATCAGCACGTGTT
GACAATTAATCATCGGCATAGTATATCGGCATAGTATAATACGACAAGGTGAGGAACTAAACCATGGCCA
AGTTGACCAGTGCCGTTCCGGTGCTCACCGCGCGCGACGTCGCCGGAGCGGTCGAGTTCTGGACCGACCG
GCTCGGGTTCTCCCGGGACTTCGTGGAGGACGACTTCGCCGGTGTGGTCCGGGACGACGTGACCCTGTTC
ATCAGCGCGGTCCAGGACCAGGTGGTGCCGGACAACACCCTGGCCTGGGTGTGGGTGCGCGGCCTGGACG
AGCTGTACGCCGAGTGGTCGGAGGTCGTGTCCACGAACTTCCGGGACGCCTCCGGGCCGGCCATGACCGA
GATCGGCGAGCAGCCGTGGGGGCGGGAGTTCGCCCTGCGCGACCCGGCCGGCAACTGCGTGCACTTCGTG
GCCGAGGAGCAGGACTGACACGTGCTACGAGATTTCGATTCCACCGCCGCCTTCTATGAAAGGTTGGGCT
TCGGAATCGTTTTCCGGGACGCCGGCTGGATGATCCTCCAGCGCGGGGATCTCATGCTGGAGTTCTTCGC
CCACCCCAACTTGTTTATTGCAGCTTATAATGGTTACAAATAAAGCAATAGCATCACAAATTTCACAAAT
AAAGCATTTTTTTCACTGCATTCTAGTTGTGGTTTGTCCAAACTCATCAATGTATCTTATCATGTCTGTA
TACCGTCGACCTCTAGCTAGAGCTTGGCGTAATCATGGTCATAGCTGTTTCCTGTGTGAAATTGTTATCC
GCTCACAATTCCACACAACATACGAGCCGGAAGCATAAAGTGTAAAGCCTGGGGTGCCTAATGAGTGAGC
TAACTCACATTAATTGCGTTGCGCTCACTGCCCGCTTTCCAGTCGGGAAACCTGTCGTGCCAGCTGCATT
AATGAATCGGCCAACGCGCGGGGAGAGGCGGTTTGCGTATTGGGCGCTCTTCCGCTTCCTCGCTCACTGA
CTCGCTGCGCTCGGTCGTTCGGCTGCGGCGAGCGGTATCAGCTCACTCAAAGGCGGTAATACGGTTATCC
ACAGAATCAGGGGATAACGCAGGAAAGAACATGTGAGCAAAAGGCCAGCAAAAGGCCAGGAACCGTAAAA
AGGCCGCGTTGCTGGCGTTTTTCCATAGGCTCCGCCCCCCTGACGAGCATCACAAAAATCGACGCTCAAG
TCAGAGGTGGCGAAACCCGACAGGACTATAAAGATACCAGGCGTTTCCCCCTGGAAGCTCCCTCGTGCGC
TCTCCTGTTCCGACCCTGCCGCTTACCGGATACCTGTCCGCCTTTCTCCCTTCGGGAAGCGTGGCGCTTT
CTCATAGCTCACGCTGTAGGTATCTCAGTTCGGTGTAGGTCGTTCGCTCCAAGCTGGGCTGTGTGCACGA
ACCCCCCGTTCAGCCCGACCGCTGCGCCTTATCCGGTAACTATCGTCTTGAGTCCAACCCGGTAAGACAC
GACTTATCGCCACTGGCAGCAGCCACTGGTAACAGGATTAGCAGAGCGAGGTATGTAGGCGGTGCTACAG
AGTTCTTGAAGTGGTGGCCTAACTACGGCTACACTAGAAGAACAGTATTTGGTATCTGCGCTCTGCTGAA
GCCAGTTACCTTCGGAAAAAGAGTTGGTAGCTCTTGATCCGGCAAACAAACCACCGCTGGTAGCGGTGGT
TTTTTTGTTTGCAAGCAGCAGATTACGCGCAGAAAAAAAGGATCTCAAGAAGATCCTTTGATCTTTTCTA
CGGGGTCTGACGCTCAGTGGAACGAAAACTCACGTTAAGGGATTTTGGTCATGAGATTATCAAAAAGGAT
CTTCACCTAGATCCTTTTAAATTAAAAATGAAGTTTTAAATCAATCTAAAGTATATATGAGTAAACTTGG
TCTGACAGTTACCAATGCTTAATCAGTGAGGCACCTATCTCAGCGATCTGTCTATTTCGTTCATCCATAG
TTGCCTGACTCCCCGTCGTGTAGATAACTACGATACGGGAGGGCTTACCATCTGGCCCCAGTGCTGCAAT
GATACCGCGAGACCCACGCTCACCGGCTCCAGATTTATCAGCAATAAACCAGCCAGCCGGAAGGGCCGAG
CGCAGAAGTGGTCCTGCAACTTTATCCGCCTCCATCCAGTCTATTAATTGTTGCCGGGAAGCTAGAGTAA
GTAGTTCGCCAGTTAATAGTTTGCGCAACGTTGTTGCCATTGCTACAGGCATCGTGGTGTCACGCTCGTC
GTTTGGTATGGCTTCATTCAGCTCCGGTTCCCAACGATCAAGGCGAGTTACATGATCCCCCATGTTGTGC
AAAAAAGCGGTTAGCTCCTTCGGTCCTCCGATCGTTGTCAGAAGTAAGTTGGCCGCAGTGTTATCACTCA
TGGTTATGGCAGCACTGCATAATTCTCTTACTGTCATGCCATCCGTAAGATGCTTTTCTGTGACTGGTGA
GTACTCAACCAAGTCATTCTGAGAATAGTGTATGCGGCGACCGAGTTGCTCTTGCCCGGCGTCAATACGG
GATAATACCGCGCCACATAGCAGAACTTTAAAAGTGCTCATCATTGGAAAACGTTCTTCGGGGCGAAAAC
TCTCAAGGATCTTACCGCTGTTGAGATCCAGTTCGATGTAACCCACTCGTGCACCCAACTGATCTTCAGC
ATCTTTTACTTTCACCAGCGTTTCTGGGTGAGCAAAAACAGGAAGGCAAAATGCCGCAAAAAAGGGAATA
AGGGCGACACGGAAATGTTGAATACTCATACTCTTCCTTTTTCAATATTATTGAAGCATTTATCAGGGTT
ATTGTCTCATGAGCGGATACATATTTGAATGTATTTAGAAAAATAAACAAATAGGGGTTCCGCGCACATT
TCCCCGAAAAGTGCCACCTGACGTC
Features (pLannotate 1.2.2; 34 found; start..end, strand, type, name):
     28..80      -  misc_feature   bom (fragment): basis of mobility region from pBR322
    235..614     +  enhancer       CMV enhancer: human cytomegalovirus immediate early enhancer
    615..814     +  promoter       CMV promoter: human cytomegalovirus (CMV) immediate early promoter
    832..1012    +  LTR            5' LTR (truncated): truncated 5' long terminal repeat (LTR) from HIV-1
   1059..1184    +  misc_feature   HIV-1 Ψ: packaging signal of human immunodeficiency virus type 1
   1168..1531    +  CDS            HIV-1 gag (fragment): gag protein from human immunodeficiency virus 1; gag
   1677..1910    +  misc_feature   RRE: The Rev response element (RRE) of HIV-1 allows for Rev-dependent mRNA export from the nucleus to the cytoplasm.
   2287..2387    +  CDS            Rev (fragment): human immunodeficiency virus 1 (HIV-1) Rev protein; rev; enhances nuclear export of unspliced and incompletely spliced viral mRNAs
   2391..2507    +  misc_feature   cPPT/CTS: central polypurine tract and central termination sequence of HIV-1
   2530..2833    +  enhancer       CMV enhancer: human cytomegalovirus immediate early enhancer
   2834..3037    +  promoter       CMV promoter: human cytomegalovirus (CMV) immediate early promoter
   3145..6606    +  CDS            PDZD8: PDZD8_HUMAN - Also known as PDZK8. Experimental evidence at protein level: Swiss-Prot protein existence level 1. Molecular tethering protein that connects endoplasmic reticulum and mitochondria membranes (PubMed:29097544). PDZD8-dependent endoplasmic reticulum-mitochondria membrane tethering is essential for endoplasmic reticulum-mitochondria Ca(2+) transfer (PubMed:29097544). In neurons, involved in the regulation of dendritic Ca(2+) dynamics by regulating mitochondrial Ca(2+) uptake in neurons (PubMed:29097544). Plays an indirect role in the regulation of cell morphology and cytoskeletal org
   6607..7323    +  CDS            EGFP: EGFP is a basic (constitutively fluorescent) green fluorescent protein published in 1996, derived from Aequorea victoria. It is reported to be a rapidly-maturing weak dimer with moderate acid sensitivity.
   7410..7639    +  intron         chimeric intron: chimera between introns from adenovirus and immunoglobulin heavy chain genes
   7703..7813    +  CDS            nef (fragment): NEF_HV1Z2 - Experimental evidence at protein level: Swiss-Prot protein existence level 1. Extracellular Nef protein targets CD4(+) T-lymphocytes for apoptosis by interacting with CXCR4 surface receptors. From Human immunodeficiency virus type 1 group M subtype D (isolate Z2/CDC-Z34) (HIV-1).
   7816..8404    +  misc_feature   WPRE: woodchuck hepatitis virus posttranscriptional regulatory element
   8421..8489    +  CDS            nef (fragment): NEF_HV1Z2 - Experimental evidence at protein level: Swiss-Prot protein existence level 1. Extracellular Nef protein targets CD4(+) T-lymphocytes for apoptosis by interacting with CXCR4 surface receptors. From Human immunodeficiency virus type 1 group M subtype D (isolate Z2/CDC-Z34) (HIV-1).
   8491..8803    +  LTR            5' LTR (fragment): 5' long terminal repeat (LTR) from HIV-1
   8811..8991    +  LTR            5' LTR (truncated): truncated 5' long terminal repeat (LTR) from HIV-1
   9023..9247    +  polyA_signal   bGH poly(A) signal: bovine growth hormone polyadenylation signal
   9251..9272    +  promoter       SV40 promoter (fragment): SV40 enhancer and early promoter
   9293..9721    +  rep_origin     f1 ori (sequence partly withheld): f1 bacteriophage origin of replication; arrow indicates direction of (+) strand synthesis
   9774..9984    +  promoter       SV40 promoter: SV40 early promoter
  10040..10087   +  promoter       EM7 promoter: synthetic bacterial promoter&nbsp
  10106..10480   +  CDS            BleoR: antibiotic-binding protein; Sh ble from Streptoalloteichus hindustanus; confers resistance to bleomycin, phleomycin, and Zeocin™
  10490..10615   +  CDS            ble (fragment): BLE_KLEPN - Experimental evidence at protein level: Swiss-Prot protein existence level 1. Binding protein with a strong affinity to the bleomycin family of antibiotics. Binds to CL990; an antimitotic-antibiotic compound. From Klebsiella pneumoniae.
  10610..10731   +  polyA_signal   SV40 poly(A) signal: SV40 polyadenylation signal
  10802..10824   -  protein_bind   lac operator (fragment): The lac repressor binds to the lac operator to inhibit transcription in E. coli. This inhibition can be relieved by adding lactose or isopropyl-β-D-thiogalactopyranoside (IPTG). lac repressor encoded by lacI
  10828..10858   -  promoter       lac promoter: promoter for the E. coli lac operon
  10873..10894   -  protein_bind   CAP binding site: CAP binding activates transcription in the presence of cAMP. E. coli catabolite activator protein
  10907..10999   -  CDS            lacI (fragment): lac repressor; lacI; The lac repressor binds to the lac operator to inhibit transcription in E. coli. This inhibition can be relieved by adding lactose or isopropyl-β-D-thiogalactopyranoside (IPTG).
  11182..11770   -  rep_origin     ori: high-copy-number ColE1/pMB1/pBR322/pUC origin of replication
  11941..12801   -  CDS            AmpR: β-lactamase; bla; confers resistance to ampicillin, carbenicillin, and related antibiotics
  12802..12906   -  promoter       AmpR promoter: bla
