[The description below was written by a language model from this plasmid's Addgene catalogue record and pLannotate feature annotations shown in this document.]
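Description:
pBOBI C-GFP PDZD8 T527A is an HIV-1-based lentiviral transfer plasmid of about 12.9 kb, built on the pBOBI backbone for mammalian expression. It is propagated in E. coli as a high-copy plasmid through a ColE1/pUC-type origin with ampicillin selection (AmpR); an f1 origin is also present. Outside the viral region, the feature table shows an SV40/EM7 promoter-driven BleoR cassette with an SV40 poly(A) signal, which could in principle confer Zeocin-type resistance in bacteria or in transfected cells, although the catalogue entry lists only ampicillin.

The viral genome is transcribed from a CMV enhancer/promoter fused to a truncated 5' LTR, an arrangement that normally makes packaging-cell transcription independent of Tat. It is followed by the Ψ packaging signal with a partial gag fragment, the RRE for Rev-dependent nuclear export, and the cPPT/CTS. An internal CMV enhancer/promoter then drives the payload, human PDZD8 carrying the T527A substitution and joined directly at its C terminus to EGFP. PDZD8 is annotated as a tethering protein linking endoplasmic reticulum and mitochondrial membranes. Downstream lie a chimeric intron, a WPRE that enhances transcript expression, the 3' LTR sequences, and a bGH poly(A) signal.

The stated purpose is to produce virus expressing the GFP-tagged mutant, which would require packaging and envelope functions supplied in trans. Replacing threonine with alanine removes a potential phosphorylation site. Given the associated publication on AMPK targeting PDZD8, the construct plausibly serves as a non-phosphorylatable control, though the record does not spell this out.
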