Addgene plasmid #227825: pBOBI C-GFP PDZD8 T527A
Purpose: To amplify the virus that expresses C-GFP PDZD8 T527A
Depositing lab: Sheng-cai Lin. Depositing organization: Xiamen University. Publication: AMPK targets PDZD8 to trigger carbon source shift from glucose to glutamine. Li M, Wang Y, Wei X, Cai WF, Wu J, Zhu M, Wang Y, Liu YH, Xiong J, Qu Q, Chen Y, Tian X, Yao L, Xie R, Li X, Chen S, Huang X, Zhang C, Xie C, Wu Y, Xu Z, Zhang B, Jiang B, Wang ZC, Li Q, Li G, Lin SY, Yu L, Piao HL, Deng X, Han J, Zhang CS, Lin SC. Cell Res. 2024 Jun 19. doi: 10.1038/s41422-024-00985-6. PubMed 38898113.
Backbone
  Vector backbone: pBOBI
  Vector type: Mammalian Expression, Lentiviral
Growth in bacteria
  Bacterial resistance: Ampicillin, 100 μg/mL
  Growth temperature: 37°C
  Growth strain: NEB Stable
  Copy number: High Copy
Gene/Insert
  Gene/Insert name: PDZD8
  Species: H. sapiens (human)
  Mutation: T527A
  Entrez Gene: PDZD8 (a.k.a. IDDADF, PDZK8)
  Tag / fusion protein: GFP (C terminal on insert)
  Cloning method: Ligation Independent Cloning
  Sequencing primers: 5′ Unknown
Terms and licenses: Academic/Nonprofit Terms; Industry Terms: Not Available to Industry
How to cite: pBOBI C-GFP PDZD8 T527A was a gift from Sheng-cai Lin (Addgene plasmid # 227825 ; http://n2t.net/addgene:227825 ; RRID:Addgene_227825)
